Addgene plasmid #35987: pTrcHisA-rat-PTP1B
Depositing lab: Anna Huttenlocher. Depositing organization: University of Wisconsin, Madison. Publication: Calpain 2 and PTP1B function in a novel pathway with Src to regulate invadopodia dynamics and breast cancer cell invasion. Cortesio CL, Chan KT, Perrin BJ, Burton NO, Zhang S, Zhang ZY, Huttenlocher A. J Cell Biol. 2008 Mar 10;180(5):957-71. 10.1083/jcb.200708048 PubMed 18332219.
Backbone
  Vector backbone: pTrcHis A
  Backbone manufacturer: Invitrogen
  Backbone size w/o insert (bp): 4407
  Vector type: Bacterial Expression
Growth in bacteria
  Bacterial resistance: Ampicillin, 100 μg/mL
  Growth temperature: 37°C
  Growth strain: DH5alpha
  Copy number: High Copy
Gene/Insert
  Gene/Insert name: protein tyrosine phosphatase 1B (alt name: PTP1B)
  Species: R. norvegicus (rat)
  Insert size (bp): 1299
  Entrez Gene: Ptpn1 (a.k.a. Ptp)
  Tag / fusion protein: His (N terminal on insert); Xpress Epitope Tag (N terminal on insert)
  Cloning method: Restriction Enzyme; 5′ cloning site BamH I (not destroyed); 3′ cloning site Bgl II (not destroyed)
  Sequencing primers: 5′ pTrcHis fwd GAGGTATATATTAATGTATCG; 3′ pTrcHis rev CCTGATACAGATTAAATC
Resource information
  A portion of this plasmid was derived from a plasmid made by: GFP (EGFP)-PTP1B-HA construct was a gift from C. Arregui (University of San Martin, Buenos Aires, Argentina)
Terms and licenses: Academic/Nonprofit Terms; Industry Terms: Not Available to Industry
How to cite: pTrcHisA-rat-PTP1B was a gift from Anna Huttenlocher (Addgene plasmid # 35987 ; http://n2t.net/addgene:35987 ; RRID:Addgene_35987)
