[The description below was written by a language model from this plasmid's Addgene catalogue record and the feature table of its GenBank file.]
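Description:
pTrcHisA-rat-PTP1B is a bacterial expression plasmid built on the commercial pTrcHis A backbone, carrying the rat protein tyrosine phosphatase 1B coding sequence (Ptpn1, about 1.3 kb) inserted between the BamHI and BglII sites, both of which are retained. The full construct is 5,706 bp. It replicates in E. coli from a high-copy ColE1/pMB1-type origin, with the pBR322 bom region nearby, and is selected through the bla gene conferring ampicillin resistance.

Expression is driven by the trc promoter, a strong trp/lacUV5 hybrid, which is controlled by an adjacent lac operator. The plasmid supplies its own lac repressor from a lacI gene under the up-regulated lacIq promoter, so transcription is held off until relieved by IPTG. Downstream of the promoter lie an rrnG antiterminator and a short minicistron with its own ribosome binding site, an arrangement that improves translation initiation of the following reading frame. That frame begins with a 6xHis tag, the T7 gene 10 leader, and the Xpress epitope, which includes an enterokinase cleavage site, all fused to the N terminus of PTP1B. This allows metal-affinity purification, antibody detection, and optional proteolytic removal of the tag. The rrnB T1 and T2 terminators close the transcription unit.

The PTP1B insert itself is not annotated in the full-length feature table, but it occupies the unannotated gap between the enterokinase site and the terminators. The second, 840 bp record covers only the tag region and the start of the insert. The record notes that the insert derives from a GFP-PTP1B-HA construct. The design suits production of recombinant tagged PTP1B in E. coli, and the associated publication concerns calpain 2, PTP1B and Src in invadopodia dynamics and breast cancer cell invasion.
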