LOCUS       Exported 5706 bp ds-DNA circular SYN 12-MAY-2021
DEFINITION  synthetic circular DNA
ACCESSION   .
VERSION     .
KEYWORDS    pTrcHisA-rat-PTP1B
SOURCE      synthetic DNA construct
  ORGANISM  synthetic DNA construct
REFERENCE   1 (bases 1 to 5706)
  AUTHORS   Cortesio CL, Chan KT, Perrin BJ, Burton NO, Zhang S, Zhang ZY,
            Huttenlocher A
  TITLE     Calpain 2 and PTP1B function in a novel pathway with Src to regulate
            invadopodia dynamics and breast cancer cell invasion.
  JOURNAL   J Cell Biol. 2008 Mar 10;180(5):957-71.
  PUBMED    18332219
REFERENCE   2 (bases 1 to 5706)
  AUTHORS   .
  TITLE     Direct Submission
  JOURNAL   Exported May 12, 2021 from SnapGene Server 1.1.58
            http://www.snapgene.com
FEATURES             Location/Qualifiers
     source          1..5706
                     /organism="synthetic DNA construct"
                     /mol_type="other DNA"
     promoter        193..222
                     /label=trc promoter
                     /note="strong E. coli promoter; hybrid between the trp and
                     lac UV5 promoters"
     protein_bind    230..246
                     /label=lac operator
                     /bound_moiety="lac repressor encoded by lacI"
                     /note="The lac repressor binds to the lac operator to
                     inhibit transcription in E. coli. This inhibition can be
                     relieved by adding lactose or
                     isopropyl-beta-D-thiogalactopyranoside (IPTG)."
     primer_bind     235..257
                     /label=M13/pUC Reverse
                     /note="In lacZ gene"
     misc_feature    263..332
                     /label=rrnG antiterminator
                     /note="antiterminator from the E. coli rrnG leader region
                     (Berg et al., 1989)"
     CDS             383..409
                     /codon_start=1
                     /product="synthetic cistron containing a ribosome binding
                     site (Shine-Dalgarno sequence), for enhancing the bacterial
                     expression of a downstream cistron (Schoner, 1997)"
                     /label=minicistron
                     /note="This first cistron should terminate 3 bp upstream of
                     the ATG for the second cistron."
                     /translation="MYRLNKEE"
     CDS             425..442
                     /codon_start=1
                     /product="6xHis affinity tag"
                     /label=6xHis
                     /translation="HHHHHH"
     CDS             446..478
                     /codon_start=1
                     /product="leader peptide from bacteriophage T7 gene 10"
                     /label=T7 tag (gene 10 leader)
                     /note="promotes efficient translation in E. coli"
                     /translation="MASMTGGQQMG"
     CDS             491..505
                     /codon_start=1
                     /product="enterokinase recognition and cleavage site"
                     /label=enterokinase site
                     /translation="DDDDK"
     primer_bind     complement(1889..1906)
                     /label=pBAD Reverse
                     /note="For vectors with E. coli araBAD promoter, reverse
                     primer"
     terminator      2059..2145
                     /gene="Escherichia coli rrnB"
                     /label=rrnB T1 terminator
                     /note="transcription terminator T1 from the E. coli rrnB
                     gene"
     terminator      2237..2264
                     /label=rrnB T2 terminator
                     /note="transcription terminator T2 from the E. coli rrnB
                     gene"
     promoter        2284..2375
                     /gene="bla"
                     /label=AmpR promoter
     CDS             2376..3236
                     /codon_start=1
                     /gene="bla"
                     /product="beta-lactamase"
                     /label=AmpR
                     /note="confers resistance to ampicillin, carbenicillin, and
                     related antibiotics"
                     /translation="MSIQHFRVALIPFFAAFCLPVFAHPETLVKVKDAEDQLGARVGYI
                     ELDLNSGKILESFRPEERFPMMSTFKVLLCGAVLSRVDAGQEQLGRRIHYSQNDLVEYS
                     PVTEKHLTDGMTVRELCSAAITMSDNTAANLLLTTIGGPKELTAFLHNMGDHVTRLDRW
                     EPELNEAIPNDERDTTMPVAMATTLRKLLTGELLTLASRQQLIDWMEADKVAGPLLRSA
                     LPAGWFIADKSGAGERGSRGIIAALGPDGKPSRIVVIYTTGSQATMDERNRQIAEIGAS
                     LIKHW"
     primer_bind     complement(2594..2613)
                     /label=Amp-R
                     /note="Ampicillin resistance gene, reverse primer"
     rep_origin      3407..3995
                     /direction=RIGHT
                     /label=ori
                     /note="high-copy-number ColE1/pMB1/pBR322/pUC origin of
                     replication"
     primer_bind     3896..3915
                     /label=pBR322ori-F
                     /note="pBR322 origin, forward primer"
     primer_bind     4149..4166
                     /label=L4440
                     /note="L4440 vector, forward primer"
     misc_feature    4181..4321
                     /label=bom
                     /note="basis of mobility region from pBR322"
     primer_bind     complement(4247..4266)
                     /label=pRS-marker
                     /note="pRS vectors, use to sequence yeast selectable
                     marker"
     primer_bind     4407..4429
                     /label=pGEX 3'
                     /note="pGEX vectors, reverse primer"
     promoter        4507..4584
                     /gene="lacI (mutant)"
                     /label=lacIq promoter
                     /note="In the lacIq allele, a single base change in the
                     promoter boosts expression of the lacI gene about 10-fold."
     CDS             4585..5667
                     /codon_start=1
                     /gene="lacI"
                     /product="lac repressor"
                     /label=lacI
                     /note="The lac repressor binds to the lac operator to
                     inhibit transcription in E. coli. This inhibition can be
                     relieved by adding lactose or
                     isopropyl-beta-D-thiogalactopyranoside (IPTG)."
                     /translation="MKPVTLYDVAEYAGVSYQTVSRVVNQASHVSAKTREKVEAAMAEL
                     NYIPNRVAQQLAGKQSLLIGVATSSLALHAPSQIVAAIKSRADQLGASVVVSMVERSGV
                     EACKAAVHNLLAQRVSGLIINYPLDDQDAIAVEAACTNVPALFLDVSDQTPINSIIFSH
                     EDGTRLGVEHLVALGHQQIALLAGPLSSVSARLRLAGWHKYLTRNQIQPIAEREGDWSA
                     MSGFQQTMQMLNEGIVPTAMLVANDQMALGAMRAITESGLRVGADISVVGYDDTEDSSC
                     YIPPSTTIKQDFRLLGQTSVDRLLQLSQGQAVKGNQLLPVSLVKRKTTLAPNTQTASPR
                     ALADSLMQLARQVSRLESGQ"
     primer_bind     complement(4604..4623)
                     /label=LacI-R
                     /note="LacI, reverse primer"
ORIGIN
        1 gtttgacagc ttatcatcga ctgcacggtg caccaatgct tctggcgtca ggcagccatc
       61 ggaagctgtg gtatggctgt gcaggtcgta aatcactgca taattcgtgt cgctcaaggc
      121 gcactcccgt tctggataat gttttttgcg ccgacatcat aacggttctg gcaaatattc
      181 tgaaatgagc tgttgacaat taatcatccg gctcgtataa tgtgtggaat tgtgagcgga
      241 taacaatttc acacaggaaa cagcgccgct gagaaaaagc gaagcggcac tgctctttaa
      301 caatttatca gacaatctgt gtgggcactc gaccggaatt atcgattaac tttattatta
      361 aaaattaaag aggtatatat taatgtatcg attaaataag gaggaataaa ccatgggggg
      421 ttctcatcat catcatcatc atggtatggc tagcatgact ggtggacagc aaatgggtcg
      481 gactctgtac gacgatgacg ataaggatcg atggggatcc atggaaatgg agaaggaatt
      541 cgagcagatc gataaggctg ggaactgggc ggctatttac caggatattc gacatgaagc
      601 cagtgacttc ccatgcagaa tagcgaaact tcctaagaac aaaaaccgga acaggtaccg
      661 agatgtcagc ccttttgacc acagtcggat taaattgcat caggaagata atgactatat
      721 caatgccagc ttgataaaaa tggaggaagc ccagaggagc tatatcctca cccagggccc
      781 tttaccaaac acgtgcgggc acttctggga gatggtgtgg gagcagaaga gcaggggcgt
      841 ggtcatgctc aaccgcatca tggagaaagg ctcgttaaaa tgtgcccagt attggccaca
      901 gaaagaagaa aaagagatgg tcttcgatga caccaatttg aagctgacac tgatctctga
      961 agatgtcaag tcatattaca cagtacggca gttggagttg gagaacctgg ctacccagga
     1021 ggctcgagag atcctgcatt tccactacac cacctggcct gactttggag tccctgagtc
     1081 acctgcctct ttcctcaatt tcctattcaa agtccgagag tcaggctcac tcagcccaga
     1141 gcacggcccc attgtggtcc actgcagtgc tggcattggc aggtcaggga ccttctgcct
     1201 ggctgacacc tgcctcttac tgatggacaa gaggaaagac ccgtcctctg tggacatcaa
     1261 gaaagtgctg ttggagatgc gcaggttccg catggggctc atccagacgg ccgaccaact
     1321 gcgcttctcc tacctggctg tgatcgaggg tgcaaagttc atcatgggcg actcgtcagt
     1381 gcaggatcag tggaaggagc tttcccatga agacctggag cctccccctg agcacgtgcc
     1441 cccacctccc cggccaccca aacgcacatt ggagcctcac aatggcaagt gcaaggagct
     1501 cttctccaac caccagtggg tgagcgagga gagctgtgag gatgaggaca tcctggccag
     1561 agaggaaagc agagccccct caattgctgt gcacagcatg agcagtatga gtcaagacac
     1621 tgaagttagg aaacggatgg tgggtggagg tcttcaaagt gctcaggcat ctgtccccac
     1681 tgaggaagag ctgtccccaa ccgaggagga acaaaaggca cacaggccag ttcactggaa
     1741 gcccttcctg gtcaacgtgt gcatggccac ggccctggcg actggcgcgt acctctgtta
     1801 ccgggtatgt tttcactgaa gatctgcagc tggtaccata tgggaattcg aagcttggct
     1861 gttttggcgg atgagagaag attttcagcc tgatacagat taaatcagaa cgcagaagcg
     1921 gtctgataaa acagaatttg cctggcggca gtagcgcggt ggtcccacct gaccccatgc
     1981 cgaactcaga agtgaaacgc cgtagcgccg atggtagtgt ggggtctccc catgcgagag
     2041 tagggaactg ccaggcatca aataaaacga aaggctcagt cgaaagactg ggcctttcgt
     2101 tttatctgtt gtttgtcggt gaacgctctc ctgagtagga caaatccgcc gggagcggat
     2161 ttgaacgttg cgaagcaacg gcccggaggg tggcgggcag gacgcccgcc ataaactgcc
     2221 aggcatcaaa ttaagcagaa ggccatcctg acggatggcc tttttgcgtt tctacaaact
     2281 ctttttgttt atttttctaa atacattcaa atatgtatcc gctcatgaga caataaccct
     2341 gataaatgct tcaataatat tgaaaaagga agagtatgag tattcaacat ttccgtgtcg
     2401 cccttattcc cttttttgcg gcattttgcc ttcctgtttt tgctcaccca gaaacgctgg
     2461 tgaaagtaaa agatgctgaa gatcagttgg gtgcacgagt gggttacatc gaactggatc
     2521 tcaacagcgg taagatcctt gagagttttc gccccgaaga acgttttcca atgatgagca
     2581 cttttaaagt tctgctatgt ggcgcggtat tatcccgtgt tgacgccggg caagagcaac
     2641 tcggtcgccg catacactat tctcagaatg acttggttga gtactcacca gtcacagaaa
     2701 agcatcttac ggatggcatg acagtaagag aattatgcag tgctgccata accatgagtg
     2761 ataacactgc ggccaactta cttctgacaa cgatcggagg accgaaggag ctaaccgctt
     2821 ttttgcacaa catgggggat catgtaactc gccttgatcg ttgggaaccg gagctgaatg
     2881 aagccatacc aaacgacgag cgtgacacca cgatgcctgt agcaatggca acaacgttgc
     2941 gcaaactatt aactggcgaa ctacttactc tagcttcccg gcaacaatta atagactgga
     3001 tggaggcgga taaagttgca ggaccacttc tgcgctcggc ccttccggct ggctggttta
     3061 ttgctgataa atctggagcc ggtgagcgtg ggtctcgcgg tatcattgca gcactggggc
     3121 cagatggtaa gccctcccgt atcgtagtta tctacacgac ggggagtcag gcaactatgg
     3181 atgaacgaaa tagacagatc gctgagatag gtgcctcact gattaagcat tggtaactgt
     3241 cagaccaagt ttactcatat atactttaga ttgatttaaa acttcatttt taatttaaaa
     3301 ggatctaggt gaagatcctt tttgataatc tcatgaccaa aatcccttaa cgtgagtttt
     3361 cgttccactg agcgtcagac cccgtagaaa agatcaaagg atcttcttga gatccttttt
     3421 ttctgcgcgt aatctgctgc ttgcaaacaa aaaaaccacc gctaccagcg gtggtttgtt
     3481 tgccggatca agagctacca actctttttc cgaaggtaac tggcttcagc agagcgcaga
     3541 taccaaatac tgtccttcta gtgtagccgt agttaggcca ccacttcaag aactctgtag
     3601 caccgcctac atacctcgct ctgctaatcc tgttaccagt ggctgctgcc agtggcgata
     3661 agtcgtgtct taccgggttg gactcaagac gatagttacc ggataaggcg cagcggtcgg
     3721 gctgaacggg gggttcgtgc acacagccca gcttggagcg aacgacctac accgaactga
     3781 gatacctaca gcgtgagcta tgagaaagcg ccacgcttcc cgaagggaga aaggcggaca
     3841 ggtatccggt aagcggcagg gtcggaacag gagagcgcac gagggagctt ccagggggaa
     3901 acgcctggta tctttatagt cctgtcgggt ttcgccacct ctgacttgag cgtcgatttt
     3961 tgtgatgctc gtcagggggg cggagcctat ggaaaaacgc cagcaacgcg gcctttttac
     4021 ggttcctggc cttttgctgg ccttttgctc acatgttctt tcctgcgtta tcccctgatt
     4081 ctgtggataa ccgtattacc gcctttgagt gagctgatac cgctcgccgc agccgaacga
     4141 ccgagcgcag cgagtcagtg agcgaggaag cggaagagcg cctgatgcgg tattttctcc
     4201 ttacgcatct gtgcggtatt tcacaccgca tatggtgcac tctcagtaca atctgctctg
     4261 atgccgcata gttaagccag tatacactcc gctatcgcta cgtgactggg tcatggctgc
     4321 gccccgacac ccgccaacac ccgctgacgc gccctgacgg gcttgtctgc tcccggcatc
     4381 cgcttacaga caagctgtga ccgtctccgg gagctgcatg tgtcagaggt tttcaccgtc
     4441 atcaccgaaa cgcgcgaggc agcagatcaa ttcgcgcgcg aaggcgaagc ggcatgcatt
     4501 tacgttgaca ccatcgaatg gtgcaaaacc tttcgcggta tggcatgata gcgcccggaa
     4561 gagagtcaat tcagggtggt gaatgtgaaa ccagtaacgt tatacgatgt cgcagagtat
     4621 gccggtgtct cttatcagac cgtttcccgc gtggtgaacc aggccagcca cgtttctgcg
     4681 aaaacgcggg aaaaagtgga agcggcgatg gcggagctga attacattcc caaccgcgtg
     4741 gcacaacaac tggcgggcaa acagtcgttg ctgattggcg ttgccacctc cagtctggcc
     4801 ctgcacgcgc cgtcgcaaat tgtcgcggcg attaaatctc gcgccgatca actgggtgcc
     4861 agcgtggtgg tgtcgatggt agaacgaagc ggcgtcgaag cctgtaaagc ggcggtgcac
     4921 aatcttctcg cgcaacgcgt cagtgggctg atcattaact atccgctgga tgaccaggat
     4981 gccattgctg tggaagctgc ctgcactaat gttccggcgt tatttcttga tgtctctgac
     5041 cagacaccca tcaacagtat tattttctcc catgaagacg gtacgcgact gggcgtggag
     5101 catctggtcg cattgggtca ccagcaaatc gcgctgttag cgggcccatt aagttctgtc
     5161 tcggcgcgtc tgcgtctggc tggctggcat aaatatctca ctcgcaatca aattcagccg
     5221 atagcggaac gggaaggcga ctggagtgcc atgtccggtt ttcaacaaac catgcaaatg
     5281 ctgaatgagg gcatcgttcc cactgcgatg ctggttgcca acgatcagat ggcgctgggc
     5341 gcaatgcgcg ccattaccga gtccgggctg cgcgttggtg cggatatctc ggtagtggga
     5401 tacgacgata ccgaagacag ctcatgttat atcccgccgt caaccaccat caaacaggat
     5461 tttcgcctgc tggggcaaac cagcgtggac cgcttgctgc aactctctca gggccaggcg
     5521 gtgaagggca atcagctgtt gcccgtctca ctggtgaaaa gaaaaaccac cctggcgccc
     5581 aatacgcaaa ccgcctctcc ccgcgcgttg gccgattcat taatgcagct ggcacgacag
     5641 gtttcccgac tggaaagcgg gcagtgagcg caacgcaatt aatgtgagtt agcgcgaatt
     5701 gatctg
//
