LOCUS       Exported 840 bp ds-DNA linear SYN 19-MAY-2021
DEFINITION  synthetic linear DNA
ACCESSION   .
VERSION     .
KEYWORDS    pTrcHisA-rat-PTP1B
SOURCE      synthetic DNA construct
  ORGANISM  synthetic DNA construct
REFERENCE   1 (bases 1 to 840)
  AUTHORS   Cortesio CL, Chan KT, Perrin BJ, Burton NO, Zhang S, Zhang ZY,
            Huttenlocher A
  TITLE     Calpain 2 and PTP1B function in a novel pathway with Src to regulate
            invadopodia dynamics and breast cancer cell invasion.
  JOURNAL   J Cell Biol. 2008 Mar 10;180(5):957-71.
  PUBMED    18332219
REFERENCE   2 (bases 1 to 840)
  AUTHORS   .
  TITLE     Direct Submission
  JOURNAL   Exported May 19, 2021 from SnapGene Server 1.1.58
            http://www.snapgene.com
FEATURES             Location/Qualifiers
     source          1..840
                     /organism="synthetic DNA construct"
                     /mol_type="other DNA"
     CDS             84..110
                     /codon_start=1
                     /product="synthetic cistron containing a ribosome binding
                     site (Shine-Dalgarno sequence), for enhancing the bacterial
                     expression of a downstream cistron (Schoner, 1997)"
                     /label=minicistron
                     /note="This first cistron should terminate 3 bp upstream of
                     the ATG for the second cistron."
                     /translation="MYRLNKEE"
     CDS             126..143
                     /codon_start=1
                     /product="6xHis affinity tag"
                     /label=6xHis
                     /translation="HHHHHH"
     CDS             147..179
                     /codon_start=1
                     /product="leader peptide from bacteriophage T7 gene 10"
                     /label=T7 tag (gene 10 leader)
                     /note="promotes efficient translation in E. coli"
                     /translation="MASMTGGQQMG"
     CDS             183..206
                     /codon_start=1
                     /product="Xpress(TM) epitope tag, including an enterokinase
                     recognition and cleavage site"
                     /label=Xpress(TM) tag
                     /translation="DLYDDDDK"
ORIGIN
        1 acaatttatc agacaatctg tgtgggcact cgaccggaat tatcgattaa ctttattatt
       61 aaaaattaaa gaggtatata ttaatgtatc gattaaataa ggaggaataa accatggggg
      121 gttctcatca tcatcatcat catggtatgg ctagcatgac tggtggacag caaatgggtc
      181 gggatctgta cgacgatgac gataaggatc gatggggatc catggaaatg gagaaggaat
      241 tcgagcagat cgataaggct gggaactggg cggctattta ccaggatatt cgacatgaag
      301 ccagtgactt cccatgcaga atagcgaaac ttcctaagaa caaaaaccgg aacaggtacc
      361 gagatgtcag cccttttgac cacagtcgga ttaaattgca tcaggaagat aatgactata
      421 tcaatgccag cttgataaaa atggaggaag cccagaggag ctatatcctc acccagggcc
      481 ctttaccaaa cacgtgcggg cacttctggg agatggtgtg ggagcagaag agcaggggcg
      541 tggtcatgct caaccgcatc atggagaaag gctcgttaaa atgtgcccag tattggccac
      601 agaaagaaga aaaagagatg gtcttcgatg acaccaattt gaagctgaca ctgatctctg
      661 aagatgtcaa gtcatattac acagtacggc agttggagtt ggagaacctg gctacccagg
      721 aggctcgaga gatcctgcat ttccactaca ccacctggcc tgactttgga gtccctgagt
      781 cacctgcctc tttcctcaat ttcctattca aagtccgaga gtcaggctca ctcagcccag
//
